>Addgene plasmid #85875 | AB.pCCL.sin.cPPT.GFP.miR-574-3p.sensor.PGK.dNGFR.WPRE | addgene full sequence | sequence record 170860 | Addgene Partial NGS Result
ATGGTGAGCAAGGGCGAGGAGCTGTTCACCGGGGTGGTGCCCATCCTGGTCGAGCTGGACGGCGACGTAA
ACGGCCACAAGTTCAGCGTGTCCGGCGAGGGCGAGGGCGATGCCACCTACGGCAAGCTGACCCTGAAGTT
CATCTGCACCACCGGCAAGCTGCCCGTGCCCTGGCCCACCCTCGTGACCACCCTGACCTACGGCGTGCAG
TGCTTCAGCCGCTACCCCGACCACATGAAGCAGCACGACTTCTTCAAGTCCGCCATGCCCGAAGGCTACG
TCCAGGAGCGCACCATCTTCTTCAAGGACGACGGCAACTACAAGACCCGCGCCGAGGTGAAGTTCGAGGG
CGACACCCTGGTGAACCGCATCGAGCTGAAGGGCATCGACTTCAAGGAGGACGGCAACATCCTGGGGCAC
AAGCTGGAGTACAACTACAACAGCCACAACGTCTATATCATGGCCGACAAGCAGAAGAACGGCATCAAGG
TGAACTTCAAGATCCGCCACAACATCGAGGACGGCAGCGTGCAGCTCGCCGACCACTACCAGCAGAACAC
CCCCATCGGCGACGGCCCCGTGCTGCTGCCCGACAACCACTACCTGAGCACCCAGTCCGCCCTGAGCAAA
GACCCCAACGAGAAGCGCGATCACATGGTCCTGCTGGAGTTCGTGACCGCCGCCGGGATCACTCTCGGCA
TGGACGAGCTGTACAAGTAAAGCGGCCGCGTCGAGAGATGGGGGAGGCTAACTGAGCTAGCCGACCTTAA
CTGGGGAGTACCAATCGTCGTAGCTGTGGGTGTGTGCATGAGCGTGTGTGGGTGTGTGCATGAGCGTGTG
TGGGTGTGTGCATGAGCGTGTGTGGGTGTGTGCATGAGCGTGTGTGGGTGTGTGCATGAGCGTGTGTGGG
TGTGTGCATGAGCGTGACCGGTACTAGCTTAGTCATGCACCGGGCTGCAGGAATTCGATGACAGGCGCAG
CTTCCGAGGGATTTGAGATCCAGACATGATAAGATACATTGATGAGTTTGGACAAACCAAAACTAGAATG
CAGTGAAAAAAATGCCTTATTTGTGAAATTTGTGATGCTATTGCCTTATTTGTAACCATTATAAGCTGCA
ATAAACAAGTTAACAACAACAATTGCATTCATTTTATGTTTCAGGTTCAGGGGGAGGTGTGGGAGGTTTT
TTAAAGCAAGTAAAACCTCTACAAATGTGGTATGGCTGATTATGATCAGATCTCTCGAGGCTAGTCTCGT
GATCGATAAAATTTTGAATTTTTGTAATTTGTTTTTGTAATTCTTTAGTTTGTATGTCTGTTGCTATTAT
GTCTACTATTCTTTCCCCTGCACTGTACCCCCCAATCCCCCCTTTTCTTTTAAAAGTTAACCGATACCGT
CGAGATCCGTTCACTAATCGAATGGATCTGTCTCTGTCTCTCTCTCCACCTTCTTCTTCTATTCCTTCGG
GCCTGTCGGGTCCCCTCGGGGTTGGGAGGTGGGTCTGAAACGATAATGGTGAATATCCCTGCCTAACTCT
ATTCACTATAGAAAGTACAGCAAAAACTATTCTTAAACCTACCAAGCCTCCTACTATCATTATGAATAAT
TTTATATACCACAGCCAATTTGTTATGTTAAACCAATTCCACAAACTTGCCCATTTATCTAATTCCAATA
ATTCTTGTTCATTCTTTTCTTGCTGGTTTTGCGATTCTTCAATTAAGGAGTGTATTAAGCTTGTGTAATT
GTTAATTTCTCTGTCCCACTCCATCCAGGTCGTGTGATTCCAAATCTGTTCCAGAGATTTATTACTCCAA
CTAGCATTCCAAGGCACAGCAGTGGTGCAAATGAGTTTTCCAGAGCAACCCCAAATCCCCAGGAGCTGTT
GATCCTTTAGGTATCTTTCCACAGCCAGGATTCTTGCCTGGAGCTGCTTGATGCCCCAGACTGTGAGTTG
CAACAGATGCTGTTGCGCCTCAATAGCCCTCAGCAAATTGTTCTGCTGCTGCACTATACCAGACAATAAT
TGTCTGGCCTGTACCGTCAGCGTCATTGACGCTGCGCCCATAGTGCTTCCTGCTGCTCCCAAGAACCCAA
GGAACAAAGCTCCTATTCCCACTGCTCTTTTTTCTCTCTGCACCACTCTTCTCTTTGCCTTGGTGGGTGC
TACTCCTAATGGTTCAATTTTTACTACTTTATATTTATATAATTCACTTCTCCAATTGTCCCTCATATCT
CCTCCTCCAGGTCTGAAGATCAGCGGCCGCTTGCTGTGCGGTGGTCTTACTTTTGTTTTGCTCTTCCTCT
ATCTTGTCTAAAGCTTCCTTGGTGTCTTTTATCTCTATCCTTTGATGCACACAATAGAGGGTTGCTACTG
TATTATATAATGATCTAAGTTCTTCTGATCCTGTCTGAAGGGATGGTTGTAGCTGTCCCAGTATTTGTCT
ACAGCCTTCTGATGTTTCTAACAGGCCAGGATTAACTGCGAATCGTTCTAGCTCCCTGCTTGCCCATACT
ATATGTTTTAATTTATATTTTTTCTTTCCCCCTGGCCTTAACCGAATTTTTTCCCATCGCGATCTAATTC
TCCCCCGCTTAATACTGACGCTCTCGCACCCATCTCTCTCCTTCTAGCCTCCGCTAGTCAAAATTTTTGG
CGTACTCACCAGTCGCCGCCCCTCGCCTCTTGCCGTGCGCGCTTCAGCAAGCCGAGTCCTGCGTCGAGAG
AGCTCCTCTGGTTTCCCTTTCGCTTTCAAGTCCCTGTTCGGGCGCCACTGCTAGAGATTTTCCACACTGA
CTAAAAGGGTCTGAGGGATCTCTAGTTACCAGAGTCACACAACAGACGGGCACACACTACTTGAAGCACT
CAAGGCAAGCTTTATTGAGGCTTAAGCAGTGGGTTCCCTAGTTAGCCAGAGAGCTCCCAGGCTCAGATCT
GGTCTAACCAGAGAGACCCCGGTTCACTAAACGAGCTCTGCTTATATAGACCTCCCACCGTACACGCCTA
CCGCCCATTTGCGTCAATGGGGCGGAGTTGTTACGACATTTTGGAAAGTCCCGTTGATTTTGGTGCCAAA
ACAAACTCCCATTGACGTCAATGGGGTGGAGACTTGGAAATCCCCGTGAGTCAAACCGCTATCCACGCCC
ATTGATGTACTGCCAAAACCGCATCACCATGGTAATAGCGATGACTAATACGTAGATGTACTGCCAAGTA
GGAAAGTCCCATAAGGTCATGTACTGGGCATAATGCCAGGCGGGCCATTTACCGTCATTGACGTCAATAG
GGGGCGTACTTGGCATATGATACACTTGATGTACTGCCAAGTGGGCAGTTTACCGTAAATACTCCACCCA
TTGACGTCAATGGAAAGTCCCTATTGGCGTTACTATGGGAACATACGTCATTATTGACGTCAATGGGCGG
GGGTCGTTGGGCGGTCAGCCAGGCGGGCCATTTACCGTAAGTTATGTAACGCGGAACTCCATATATGGGC
TATGAACTAATGACCCCGTAATTGATTACTATTAATAACTAGTCAATAATCAATGTCAACATGGCGGTAA
TGTTGGACATGAGCCAATATAAATGTACATATTATGATATGGATACAACGTATGCAATGGCCAAGCTTGC
AGCTCCAGCTTTTGTTCCCTTTAGTGAGGGTTAATTGCGCGCTTGGCGTAATCATGGTCATAGCTGTTTC
CTGTGTGAAATTGTTATCCGCTCACAATTCCACACAACATACGAGCCGGAAGCATAAAGTGTAAAGCCTG
GGGTGCCTAATGAGTGAGCTAACTCACATTAATTGCGTTGCGCTCACTGCCCGCTTTCCAGTCGGGAAAC
CTGTCGTGCCAGCTGCATTAATGAATCGGCCAACGCGCGGGGAGAGGCGGTTTGCGTATTGGGCGCTCTT
CCGCTTCCTCGCTCACTGACTCGCTGCGCTCGGTCGTTCGGCTGCGGCGAGCGGTATCAGCTCACTCAAA
GGCGGTAATACGGTTATCCACAGAATCAGGGGATAACGCAGGAAAGAACATGTGAGCAAAAGGCCAGCAA
AAGGCCAGGAACCGTAAAAAGGCCGCGTTGCTGGCGTTTTTCCATAGGCTCCGCCCCCCTGACGAGCATC
ACAAAAATCGACGCTCAAGTCAGAGGTGGCGAAACCCGACAGGACTATAAAGATACCAGGCGTTTCCCCC
TGGAAGCTCCCTCGTGCGCTCTCCTGTTCCGACCCTGCCGCTTACCGGATACCTGTCCGCCTTTCTCCCT
TCGGGAAGCGTGGCGCTTTCTCATAGCTCACGCTGTAGGTATCTCAGTTCGGTGTAGGTCGTTCGCTCCA
AGCTGGGCTGTGTGCACGAACCCCCCGTTCAGCCCGACCGCTGCGCCTTATCCGGTAACTATCGTCTTGA
GTCCAACCCGGTAAGACACGACTTATCGCCACTGGCAGCAGCCACTGGTAACAGGATTAGCAGAGCGAGG
TATGTAGGCGGTGCTACAGAGTTCTTGAAGTGGTGGCCTAACTACGGCTACACTAGAAGAACAGTATTTG
GTATCTGCGCTCTGCTGAAGCCAGTTACCTTCGGAAAAAGAGTTGGTAGCTCTTGATCCGGCAAACAAAC
CACCGCTGGTAGCGGTGGTTTTTTTGTTTGCAAGCAGCAGATTACGCGCAGAAAAAAAGGATCTCAAGAA
GATCCTTTGATCTTTTCTACGGGGTCTGACGCTCAGTGGAACGAAAACTCACGTTAAGGGATTTTGGTCA
TGAGATTATCAAAAAGGATCTTCACCTAGATCCTTTTAAATTAAAAATGAAGTTTTAAATCAATCTAAAG
TATATATGAGTAAACTTGGTCTGACAGTTACCAATGCTTAATCAGTGAGGCACCTATCTCAGCGATCTGT
CTATTTCGTTCATCCATAGTTGCCTGACTCCCCGTCGTGTAGATAACTACGATACGGGAGGGCTTACCAT
CTGGCCCCAGTGCTGCAATGATACCGCGAGACCCACGCTCACCGGCTCCAGATTTATCAGCAATAAACCA
GCCAGCCGGAAGGGCCGAGCGCAGAAGTGGTCCTGCAACTTTATCCGCCTCCATCCAGTCTATTAATTGT
TGCCGGGAAGCTAGAGTAAGTAGTTCGCCAGTTAATAGTTTGCGCAACGTTGTTGCCATTGCTACAGGCA
TCGTGGTGTCACGCTCGTCGTTTGGTATGGCTTCATTCAGCTCCGGTTCCCAACGATCAAGGCGAGTTAC
ATGATCCCCCATGTTGTGCAAAAAAGCGGTTAGCTCCTTCGGTCCTCCGATCGTTGTCAGAAGTAAGTTG
GCCGCAGTGTTATCACTCATGGTTATGGCAGCACTGCATAATTCTCTTACTGTCATGCCATCCGTAAGAT
GCTTTTCTGTGACTGGTGAGTACTCAACCAAGTCATTCTGAGAATAGTGTATGCGGCGACCGAGTTGCTC
TTGCCCGGCGTCAATACGGGATAATACCGCGCCACATAGCAGAACTTTAAAAGTGCTCATCATTGGAAAA
CGTTCTTCGGGGCGAAAACTCTCAAGGATCTTACCGCTGTTGAGATCCAGTTCGATGTAACCCACTCGTG
CACCCAACTGATCTTCAGCATCTTTTACTTTCACCAGCGTTTCTGGGTGAGCAAAAACAGGAAGGCAAAA
TGCCGCAAAAAAGGGAATAAGGGCGACACGGAAATGTTGAATACTCATACTCTTCCTTTTTCAATATTAT
TGAAGCATTTATCAGGGTTATTGTCTCATGAGCGGATACATATTTGAATGTATTTAGAAAAATAAACAAA
TAGGGGTTCCGCGCACATTTCCCCGAAAAGTGCCACCTAAATTGTAAGCGTTAATATTTTGTTAAAATTC
GCGTTAAATTTTTGTTAAATCAGCTCATTTTTTAACCAATAGGCCGAAATCGGCAAAATCCCTTATAAAT
CAAAAGAATAGACCGAGATAGGGT
[37 nt withheld, positions 5975-6011]
AAAGAACGTGGACTCCAACGTCAAAGG
[49 nt withheld, positions 6039-6087]
T
[91 nt withheld, positions 6089-6179]
G
[124 nt withheld, positions 6181-6304]
CCCATTCGCCATTCAGGCTGCGCAACTGTTGGGAAGGGCGATCGGTGCGGGCCTCTTCGCTATTACGCCA
GCTGGCGAAAGGGGGATGTGCTGCAAGGCGATTAAGTTGGGTAACGCCAGGGTTTTCCCAGTCACGACGT
TGTAAAACGACGGCCAGTGAGCGCGCGTAATACGACTCACTATAGGGCGAATTGGGTACGTCCCTAGGCC
TCCAAAAAAGCCTCCTCACTACTTCTGGAATAGCTCAGAGGCCGAGGCGGCCTCGGCCTCTGCATAAATA
AAAAAAATTAGTCAGCCATGGGGCGGAGAATGGGCGGAACTGGGCGGAGTTAGGGGCGGGATGGGCGGAG
TTAGGGGCGGGATAGCTAGAGCCAGACATGATAAGATACATTGATGAGTTTGGACAAACCACAACTAGAA
TGCAGTGAAAAAAATGCTTTATTTGTGAAATTTGTGATGCTATTGCTTTATTTGTAACCATTATAAGCTG
CAATAAACAAGTTCCTCTCACTCTCTGATATTCATTTCTTTGCAAGTTATAAATACTGAATAATAAGATG
ACATGAACTACTACTGCTAGAGATTTTCCACACTGACTAAAAGGGTCTGAGGGATCTCTAGTTACCAGAG
TCACACAACAGACGGGCACACACTACTTGAAGCACTCAAGGCAAGCTTTATTGAGGCTTAAGCAGTGGGT
TCCCTAGTTAGCCAGAGAGCTCCCAGGCTCAGATCTGGTCTAACCAGAGAGACCCAGTACAAGCAAAAAG
CAGATCTTGTCTTCGTTGGGAGTGAATTAGCCCTTCCAGTCCCCCCTTTTCTTTTAAAAAGTGGCTAAGA
TCTACAGCTGCCTTGTAAGTCATTGGTCTTAAAGGTACCGAGCTCGAATTCCAGGCGGGGAGGCGGCCCA
AAGGGAGATCCGACTCGTCTGAGGGCGAAGGCGAAGACGCGGAAGAGGCCGCAGAGCCGGCAGCAGGCCG
CGGGAAGGAAGGTCCGCTGGATTGAGGGCCGAAGGGACGTAGCAGAAGGACGTCCCGCGCAGAATCCAGG
TGGCAACACAGGCGAGCAGCCATGGAAAGGACGTCAGCTTCCCCGACAACACCACGGAATTGTCAGTGCC
CAACAGCCGAGCCCCTGTCCAGCAGCGGGCAAGGCAGGCGGCGATGAGTTCCGCCGTGGCAATAGGGAGG
GGGAAAGCGAAAGTCCCGGAAAGGAGCTGACAGGTGGTGGCAATGCCCCAACCAGTGGGGGTTGCGTCAG
CAAACACAGTGCACACCACGCCACGTTGCCTGACAACGGGCCACAACTCCTCATAAAGAGACAGCAACCA
GGATTTATACAAGGAGGAGAAAATGAAAGCCATACGGGAAGCAATAGCATGATACAAAGGCATTAAAGCA
GCGTATCCACATAGCGTAAAAGGAGCAACATAGTTAAGAATACCAGTCAATCTTTCACAAATTTTGTAAT
CCAGAGGTTGATTGTCGACTCTAGACTCGACTCTAGAGGATCCCCCTGTTCCACCTCTTGAAGGCTATGT
AGGCCACAAGGCCCACAACCACAGCAGCCAGGATGGAGCAATAGACAGGGATGAGGTTGTCGGTGGTGCC
TCGGGTCACCACGGGCTGGGAGCTGCCCATCACTGTGGTCACCACACCTGCCACCGTGCTGGCTATGAGG
TCTTGTTCTGGAGGTGCCTCAGGCTCCTGGGTGCTGGGGGCTGTGCTGTCCGAGCCCTCTGGGGGTGTGG
ACCGTGTAATCCAACGGCCAGGGATCTCCTCGCACTCGGCGTCGGCCCAGCGTGTGCACTCGCGGAGCTG
GCGCTCGGTGTCCTCGCACACGGTGCAGGGCAGGCACGGGTCCACGTGGTTGGCCTCGTCGGAATACGTG
CCGTCGGGGCACTCCTCGCACACGGTGTTCTGCTTGTCCTGGCAGGAGAACACGAGGCCCGAGCCCGCCT
CGCACACGCGGCACGCCTCGCAGCGCCCAGTCGTCTCATCCTGGTAGTAGCCGTAGGCGCAGCGGCACAC
GGCGTCGTCGGCCTCCACGCACGGCGCCGACATGCTCTGGAGCCCCACGCACTCGGTGCACGGCTTGCAC
GGCTCGGTCGCGCTCACCACGTCGGAGAACGTCACGCTGTCCAGGCAGGGCTCACACACGGTCTGGTTGG
CTCCACAAGGCTGGGCCACACCCTCGCCCAGGTTGCAGGCTTTGCAGCACTCACCGCTGTGTGTGTACAG
GCCTGTGGGGCATGCCTCCTTGGCACCTCCAAGGGACACCCCCAGAAGCAGCAACAGCAGCAGGCGCGGC
CCGTCCATGGCGCGGCCGGTGGCACCTGCCCCCATCGCCCGCCTCCCGCGGCAGCGCTCGACTTCCAGCT
CGGTCCGCTTTGCGGACTGATGGGGCTGCGCTGCGCTGCGCTCCAGCGCCCCCCCTGCCCGCCGGAGCTG
GCCGCGGCCCGAATTCCTGCAGCCCGGGGGATCCCCCTGGGGAGAGAGGTCGGTGATTCGGTCAACGAGG
GAGCCGACTGCCGACGTGCGCTCCGGAGGCTTGCAGAATGCGGAACACCGCGCGGGCAGGAACAGGGCCC
ACACTACCGCCCCACACCCCGCCTCCCGCACCGCCCCTTCCCGGCCGCTGCTCTCGGCGCGCCCTGCTGA
GCAGCCGCTATTGGCCACAGCCCATCGCGGTCGGCGCGCTGCCATTGCTCCCTGGCGCTGTCCGTCTGCG
AGGGTACTAGTGAGACGTGCGGCTTCCGTTTGTCACGTCCGGCACGCCGCGAACCGCAAGGAACCTTCCC
GACTTAGGGGCGGAGCAGGAAGCGTCGCCGGGGGGCCCACAAGGGTAGCGGCGAAGATCCGGGTGACGCT
GCGAACGGACGTGAAGAATGTGCGAGACCCAGGGTCGGCGCCGCTGCGTTTCCCGGAACCACGCCCAGAG
CAGCCGCGTCCCTGCGCAAACCCAGGGCTGCCTTGGAAAAGGCGCAACCCCAACCCCGTGGAATTCGATA
TCAAGCTTCTCGAGGGTAGGCGTGTACGGTGGGAGGCCTATATAAGCAGAGCTCGTTTAGTGAACCGTCA
GATCGCCTGGAGACGCCATCCACGCTGTTTTGACCTCCATAGAAGACACCGGGACCGATCCAGCCTCCGC
GGAATTCACC
Features (pLannotate 1.2.2; 34 found; start..end, strand, type, name):
      1..720     +  CDS            EGFP: the original enhanced GFP (Yang et al., 1996) mammalian codon-optimized
    950..969     +  misc_feature   MCS (fragment): pBluescript multiple cloning site
    997..1131    -  polyA_signal   SV40 poly(A) signal: SV40 polyadenylation signal
   1154..1238    -  CDS            large T antigen (fragment): large T antigen from SV40 (simian virus 40)
   1268..1385    -  misc_feature   cPPT/CTS: central polypurine tract and central termination sequence of HIV-1
   1404..1504    -  CDS            Rev (fragment): human immunodeficiency virus 1 (HIV-1) Rev protein; rev; enhances nuclear export of unspliced and incompletely spliced viral mRNAs
   1881..2114    -  misc_feature   RRE: The Rev response element (RRE) of HIV-1 allows for Rev-dependent mRNA export from the nucleus to the cytoplasm.
   2260..2623    -  CDS            HIV-1 gag (fragment): gag protein from human immunodeficiency virus 1; gag
   2607..2732    -  misc_feature   HIV-1 Ψ: packaging signal of human immunodeficiency virus type 1
   2779..2959    -  LTR            5' LTR (truncated): truncated 5' long terminal repeat (LTR) from HIV-1
   2974..3177    -  promoter       CMV promoter: human cytomegalovirus (CMV) immediate early promoter
   3178..3557    -  enhancer       CMV enhancer: human cytomegalovirus immediate early enhancer
   3658..3676    -  promoter       T3 promoter: promoter for bacteriophage T3 RNA polymerase
   3721..3737    -  protein_bind   lac operator: The lac repressor binds to the lac operator to inhibit transcription in E. coli. This inhibition can be relieved by adding lactose or isopropyl-β-D-thiogalactopyranoside (IPTG). lac repressor encoded by lacI
   3745..3775    -  promoter       lac promoter: promoter for the E. coli lac operon
   3790..3811    -  protein_bind   CAP binding site: CAP binding activates transcription in the presence of cAMP. E. coli catabolite activator protein
   3824..3916    -  CDS            lacI (fragment): lac repressor; lacI; The lac repressor binds to the lac operator to inhibit transcription in E. coli. This inhibition can be relieved by adding lactose or isopropyl-β-D-thiogalactopyranoside (IPTG).
   4099..4687    -  rep_origin     ori: high-copy-number ColE1/pMB1/pBR322/pUC origin of replication
   4858..5718    -  CDS            AmpR: β-lactamase; bla; confers resistance to ampicillin, carbenicillin, and related antibiotics
   5719..5823    -  promoter       AmpR promoter: bla
   5876..6304    -  rep_origin     f1 ori (sequence partly withheld): f1 bacteriophage origin of replication; arrow indicates direction of (+) strand synthesis
   6309..6464    -  CDS            lacZα (fragment): LacZα fragment of β-galactosidase; lacZ fragment
   6472..6490    +  promoter       T7 promoter: promoter for bacteriophage T7 RNA polymerase
   6511..6646    -  rep_origin     SV40 ori: SV40 origin of replication
   6686..6807    -  polyA_signal   SV40 poly(A) signal: SV40 polyadenylation signal
   6879..7112    -  LTR            3' LTR (ΔU3): self-inactivating 3' long terminal repeat (LTR) from HIV-1
   7114..7182    -  CDS            nef (fragment): NEF_HV1Z2 - Experimental evidence at protein level: Swiss-Prot protein existence level 1. Extracellular Nef protein targets CD4(+) T-lymphocytes for apoptosis by interacting with CXCR4 surface receptors. From Human immunodeficiency virus type 1 group M subtype D (isolate Z2/CDC-Z34) (HIV-1).
   7199..7787    -  misc_feature   WPRE: woodchuck hepatitis virus posttranscriptional regulatory element
   7801..7819    -  misc_feature   MCS (fragment): pUC18/19 multiple cloning site
   7822..8649    -  CDS            NGFR (fragment): TNR16_HUMAN - Also known as TNFRSF16. Experimental evidence at protein level: Swiss-Prot protein existence level 1. Low affinity receptor which can bind to NGF, BDNF, NTF3, and NTF4. Forms a heterodimeric receptor with SORCS2 that binds the precursor forms of NGF, BDNF and NTF3 with high affinity, and has much lower affinity for mature NGF and BDNF (PubMed:24908487). Plays an important role in differentiation and survival of specific neuronal populations during development (By similarity). Can mediate cell survival as well as cell death of neural cells. Plays a role in the inactivation of RHOA
   8764..8788    -  misc_feature   MCS (fragment): pBluescript multiple cloning site
   8791..9301    -  promoter       hPGK promoter: human phosphoglycerate kinase 1 promoter
   9304..9327    +  misc_feature   MCS (fragment): pBluescript multiple cloning site
   9329..9367    +  promoter       minimal CMV promoter: human cytomegalovirus (CMV) immediate early promoter
