[The description below was written by a language model from this plasmid's Addgene catalogue record and pLannotate feature annotations shown in this document.]
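Description:
AB.pCCL.sin.cPPT.GFP.miR-574-3p.sensor.PGK.dNGFR.WPRE is a self-inactivating, third-generation-style HIV-1 lentiviral transfer plasmid built as a reporter ("sensor") of human miR-574-3p activity. It is propagated in E. coli through a high-copy ColE1/pUC-type origin with ampicillin resistance, and also carries an f1 origin and an SV40 origin. The viral genome is transcribed from a chimeric CMV enhancer/promoter fused to a truncated 5' LTR. It contains the Ψ packaging signal with a partial gag fragment, the RRE for Rev-dependent export, the cPPT/CTS, a WPRE, and a ΔU3 3' LTR that silences LTR promoter activity after integration.

The payload is a bidirectional expression unit. The human PGK promoter drives a truncated NGFR (dNGFR), a surface marker that lacks signalling function. A minimal CMV promoter placed back-to-back with PGK drives EGFP in the opposite direction, terminated by an SV40 polyadenylation signal. The catalogued 171 bp miR-574-3p sensor insert was cloned between NheI and AgeI. It is not annotated in the feature table, but the unannotated stretch between EGFP and its poly(A) signal fits a 3' UTR location. Such sensors normally consist of target sites complementary to the miRNA, though the record does not state the number or design of the sites.

In transduced cells dNGFR acts as an internal normaliser for vector expression, while EGFP falls in proportion to endogenous miR-574-3p activity, so the GFP-to-NGFR ratio reads out miRNA function by flow cytometry. The plasmid belongs to a sensor collection intended for high-throughput profiling of miRNA activity. The annotated sequence is a partial NGS assembly of 9,464 nt, slightly shorter than the catalogued 9,480 bp.
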