Addgene plasmid #85875: AB.pCCL.sin.cPPT.GFP.miR-574-3p.sensor.PGK.dNGFR.WPRE
Purpose: Sensor Plasmid
Depositing lab: Brian Brown. Depositing organization: Icahn School of Medicine at Mount Sinai. Publication: High-throughput assessment of microRNA activity and function using microRNA sensor and decoy libraries. Mullokandov G, Baccarini A, Ruzo A, Jayaprakash AD, Tung N, Israelow B, Evans MJ, Sachidanandam R, Brown BD. Nat Methods. 2012 Jul 1;9(8):840-6. doi: 10.1038/nmeth.2078. PubMed 22751203.
Backbone
  Vector backbone: AB.pCCL.sin.cPPT.GFP.PGK.dNGFR.WPRE
  Backbone size w/o insert (bp): 9309
  Total vector size (bp): 9480
  Vector type: Lentiviral
  Selectable markers: eGFP, NGFR
Growth in bacteria
  Bacterial resistance: Ampicillin, 100 μg/mL
  Growth temperature: 37°C
  Growth strain: NEB Stable
  Copy number: High Copy
Gene/Insert
  Gene/Insert name: miR-574-3p Sensor
  Species: H. sapiens (human)
  Insert size (bp): 171
  Entrez Gene: MIR574 (a.k.a. MIR574-3p, MIRN574, hsa-mir-574, mir-574)
  Promoter: PGK
  Cloning method: Restriction Enzyme; 5′ cloning site NheI (not destroyed); 3′ cloning site AgeI (not destroyed)
  Sequencing primers: 5′ AACAGACATACAAACTAAAG
Terms and licenses: Academic/Nonprofit Terms; Industry Terms: Not Available to Industry
How to cite: AB.pCCL.sin.cPPT.GFP.miR-574-3p.sensor.PGK.dNGFR.WPRE was a gift from Brian Brown (Addgene plasmid # 85875 ; http://n2t.net/addgene:85875 ; RRID:Addgene_85875)
