>Addgene plasmid #85875 | AB.pCCL.sin.cPPT.GFP.miR-574-3p.sensor.PGK.dNGFR.WPRE | depositor partial sequence | sequence record 167195 | AB.pCCL.sin.cPPT.GFP.miR-574-3p.sensor.PGK.dNGFR.WPRE sequence 873 bps
TTTTATCGATCACGAGACTAGCCTCGAGAGATCTGATCATAATCAGCCATACCACATTTGTAGAGGTTTT
ACTTGCTTTAAAAAACCTCCCACACCTCCCCCTGAACCTGAAACATAAAATGAATGCAATTGTTGTTGTT
AACTTGTTTATTGCAGCTTATAATGGTTACAAATAAGGCAATAGCATCACAAATTTCACAAATAAGGCAT
TTTTTTCACTGCATTCTAGTTTTGGTTTGTCCAAACTCATCAATGTATCTTATCATGTCTGGATCTCAAA
TCCCTCGGAAGCTGCGCCTGTCATCGAATTCCTGCAGCCCGGTGCATGACTAAGCTAGTACCGGTCACGC
TCATGCACACACCCACACACGCTCATGCACACACCCACACACGCTCATGCACACACCCACACACGCTCAT
GCACACACCCACACACGCTCATGCACACACCCACACACGCTCATGCACACACCCACAGCTACGACGATTG
GTACTCCCCAGTTAAGGTCGGCTAGCTCAGTTAGCCTCCCCCATCTCTCGACGCGGCCGCTTTACTTGTA
CAGCTCGTCCATGCCGAGAGTGATCCCGGCGGCGGTCACGAACTCCAGCAGGACCATGTGATCGCGCTTC
TCGTTGGGGTCTTTGCTCAGGGCGGACTGGGTGCTCAGGTAGTGGTTGTCGGGCAGCAGCACGGGGCCGT
CGCCGATGGGGGTGTTCTGCTGGTAGTGGTCGGCGAGCTGCACGCTGCCGTCCTCGATGTTGTGGCGGAT
CTTGAAGTTCACCTTGATGCCGTTCTTCTGCTTGTCGGCCATGATATAGACGTTGTGGCTGTTGTAGTTG
TACTCCAGCTTGTGCCCCAGGATGTTGCCGTCC
